>Addgene plasmid #66023 | BCD12_BC | depositor full sequence | sequence record 114154 | BCD12_BC sequence 2192 bps
TACTGGGCCCAAGTTCACTTAAAAAGGAGATCAACAATGAAAGCAATTTTCGTACTGAAACATCTTAATC
ATGCTGCGGAGGGTTTCTAATGAGAGACCTACTAGTAGCGGCCGCTGCAGGCTTCCTCGCTCACTGACTC
GCTGCGCTCGGTCGTTCGGCTGCGGCGAGCGGTATCAGCTCACTCAAAGGCGGTAATACGGTTATCCACA
GAATCAGGGGATAACGCAGGAAAGAACATGTGAGCAAAAGGCCAGCAAAAGGCCAGGAACCGTAAAAAGG
CCGCGTTGCTGGCGTTTTTCCACAGGCTCCGCCCCCCTGACGAGCATCACAAAAATCGACGCTCAAGTCA
GAGGTGGCGAAACCCGACAGGACTATAAAGATACCAGGCGTTTCCCCCTGGAAGCTCCCTCGTGCGCTCT
CCTGTTCCGACCCTGCCGCTTACCGGATACCTGTCCGCCTTTCTCCCTTCGGGAAGCGTGGCGCTTTCTC
ATAGCTCACGCTGTAGGTATCTCAGTTCGGTGTAGGTCGTTCGCTCCAAGCTGGGCTGTGTGCACGAACC
CCCCGTTCAGCCCGACCGCTGCGCCTTATCCGGTAACTATCGTCTTGAGTCCAACCCGGTAAGACACGAC
TTATCGCCACTGGCAGCAGCCACTGGTAACAGGATTAGCAGAGCGAGGTATGTAGGCGGTGCTACAGAGT
TCTTGAAGTGGTGGCCTAACTACGGCTACACTAGAAGAACAGTATTTGGTATCTGCGCTCTGCTGAAGCC
AGTTACCTTCGGAAAAAGAGTTGGTAGCTCTTGATCCGGCAAACAAACCACCGCTGGTAGCGGTGGTTTT
TTTGTTTGCAAGCAGCAGATTACGCGCAGAAAAAAAGGATCTCAAGAAGATCCTTTGATCTTTTCTACGG
GGTCTGACGCTCAGTGGAACGAAAACTCACGTTAAGGGATTTTGGTCATGAGATTATCAAAAAGGATCTT
CACCTAGATCCTTTTAAATTAAAAATGAAGTTTTAAATCAATCTAAAGTATATATGAGTAAACTTGGTCT
GACAGTTACCAATGCTTAATCAGTGAGGCACCTATCTCAGCGATCTGTCTATTTCGTTCATCCATAGTTG
CCTGACTCCCCGTCGTGTAGATAACTACGATACGGGAGGGCTTACCATCTGGCCCCAGTGCTGCAATGAT
ACCGCGCGACCCACGCTCACCGGCTCCAGATTTATCAGCAATAAACCAGCCAGCCGGAAGGGCCGAGCGC
AGAAGTGGTCCTGCAACTTTATCCGCCTCCATCCAGTCTATTAATTGTTGCCGGGAAGCTAGAGTAAGTA
GTTCGCCAGTTAATAGTTTGCGCAACGTTGTTGCCATTGCTACAGGCATCGTGGTGTCACGCTCGTCGTT
TGGTATGGCTTCATTCAGCTCCGGTTCCCAACGATCAAGGCGAGTTACATGATCCCCCATGTTGTGCAAA
AAAGCGGTTAGCTCCTTCGGTCCTCCGATCGTTGTCAGAAGTAAGTTGGCCGCAGTGTTATCACTCATGG
TTATGGCAGCACTGCATAATTCTCTTACTGTCATGCCATCCGTAAGATGCTTTTCTGTGACTGGTGAGTA
CTCAACCAAGTCATTCTGAGAATAGTGTATGCGGCGACCGAGTTGCTCTTGCCCGGCGTCAATACGGGAT
AATACCGCGCCACATAGCAGAACTTTAAAAGTGCTCATCATTGGAAAACGTTCTTCGGGGCGAAAACTCT
CAAGGATCTTACCGCTGTTGAGATCCAGTTCGATGTAACCCACTCGTGCACCCAACTGATCTTCAGCATC
TTTTACTTTCACCAGCGTTTCTGGGTGAGCAAAAACAGGAAGGCAAAATGCCGCAAAAAAGGGAATAAGG
GCGACACGGAAATGTTGAATACTCATACTCTTCCTTTTTCAATATTATTGAAGCATTTATCAGGGTTATT
GTCTCATGAGCGGATACATATTTGAATGTATTTAGAAAAATAAACAAATAGGGGTTCCGCGCACATTTCC
CCGAAAAGTGCCACCTGACGTCTAAGAAACCATTATTATCATGACATTAACCTATAAAAATAGGCGTATC
ACGAGGCAGAATTTCAGATAAAAAAAATCCTTAGCTTTCGCTAAGGATGATTTCTGGAATTCGCGGCCGC
TTCTAGAGACTAGTGGGTCTCA
Features (pLannotate 1.2.2; 6 found; start..end, strand, type, name):
    100..120     +  misc_feature   BioBrick suffix: universal suffix for all parts
    297..885     -  rep_origin     ori: high-copy-number ColE1/pMB1/pBR322/pUC origin of replication
   1056..1916    -  CDS            AmpR: β-lactamase; bla; confers resistance to ampicillin, carbenicillin, and related antibiotics
   1917..2021    -  promoter       AmpR promoter: bla
   2111..2154    -  terminator     bacterial terminator: putative bacterial transcription terminator
   2157..2178    +  misc_feature   BioBrick prefix: BioBrick prefix for parts that do not start with "ATG"
