[The description below was written by a language model from this plasmid's Addgene catalogue record and pLannotate feature annotations shown in this document.]
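Description:
BCD12_BC is a basic (level 0) part plasmid from the CIDAR MoClo library, a Golden Gate-style modular cloning system for building genetic circuits in E. coli. It is a small synthetic-biology vector of about 2.2 kb built on the DVA destination backbone. It replicates in E. coli through a high-copy ColE1/pUC-type origin, although the catalogue entry lists copy number as unknown. Selection is by ampicillin, through a β-lactamase gene driven by its native bla promoter. The annotation also shows a BioBrick prefix and suffix on either side of the circular junction where the part sits, with a putative bacterial transcription terminator just upstream of the prefix that probably insulates the cloning site from backbone read-through.

The payload is a synthetic ribosome binding site part, BCD12, described as a medium-strength bicistronic design. It is classed as an RBS part, but the record notes that it actually contains a small leader cistron and a second RBS. In this type of design, translation of the short upstream reading frame is coupled to initiation at the downstream RBS, which generally makes expression less dependent on the sequence of the following gene. The feature table does not annotate the BCD element itself, so its exact coordinates and composition cannot be given from the record. The "B:BCD12:C" notation indicates that the part is flanked by the B and C fusion sites. In the MoClo standard this places it after a promoter part and before a coding sequence when transcriptional units are assembled. It is used as an interchangeable translation-control module for combinatorial tuning of expression levels in E. coli.
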