Addgene plasmid #66023: BCD12_BC
Purpose: MoClo Basic Part: RBS - BiCistronic Design, medium strength (RBS part type, actually contains a small transcriptional unit and second RBS) [B:BCD12:C]
Depositing lab: Douglas Densmore. Depositing organization: Boston University Main Campus. Publication: CIDAR MoClo: Improved MoClo Assembly Standard and New E. coli Part Library Enable Rapid Combinatorial Design for Synthetic and Traditional Biology. Iverson SV, Haddock TL, Beal J, Densmore DM. ACS Synth Biol. 2016 Jan 15;5(1):99-103. doi: 10.1021/acssynbio.5b00124. Epub 2015 Nov 4. PubMed 26479688.
Backbone
  Vector backbone: DVA
  Vector type: Synthetic Biology
Growth in bacteria
  Bacterial resistance: Ampicillin, 100 μg/mL
  Growth temperature: 37°C
  Growth strain: DH5alpha
  Copy number: Unknown
Gene/Insert
  Gene/Insert name: RBS (alt names: Basic Part - RBS; BiCistronic Design (BCD))
  Species: Synthetic
  Cloning method: Unknown
Terms and licenses: Academic/Nonprofit Terms; Industry Terms: Not Available to Industry
How to cite: BCD12_BC was a gift from Douglas Densmore (Addgene plasmid # 66023 ; http://n2t.net/addgene:66023 ; RRID:Addgene_66023)
