>Addgene plasmid #66023 | BCD12_BC | addgene partial sequence | sequence record 114153 | MoCloR 5'-gccacctgacgtctaagaaacc-3'
ATAGGCGTATCACGAGGCAGAATTTCAGATAAAAAAAATCCTTAGCTTTCGCTAAGGATGATTTCTGGAA
TTCGCGGCCGCTTCTAGAGACTAGTGGGTCTCATACTGGGCCCAAGTTCACTTAAAAAGGAGATCAACAA
TGAAAGCAATTTTCGTACTGAAACATCTTAATCATGCTGCGGAGGGTTTCTAATGAGAGACCTACTAGTA
GCGGCCGCTGCAGGCTTCCTCGCTCACTGACTCGCTGCGCTCGGTCGTTCGGCTGCGGCGAGCGGTATCA
GCTCACTCAAAGGCGGTAATACGGTTATCCACAGAATCAGGGGATAACGCAGGAAAGAACATGTGAGCAA
AAGGCCAGCAAAAGGCCAGGAACCGTAAAAAGGCCGCGTTGCTGGCGTTTTTCCACAGGCTCCGCCCCCC
TGACGAGCATCACAAAAATCGACGCTCAAGTCAGAGGTGGCGAAACCCGACAGGACTATAAAGATACCAG
GCGTTTCCCCCTGGAAGCTCCCTCGTGCGCTCTCCTGTTCCGACCCTGCCGCTTACCGGATACCTGTCCG
CCTTTCTCCCTTCGGGAAGCGTGGCGCTTTCTCATAGCTCACGCTGTAGGTATCTCAGTTCGGTGTAGGT
CGTTCGCTCCAAGCTGGGCTGTGTGCACGAACCCCCCGTTCAGCCCGACCGCTGCGCCTTATCCGGTAAC
TATCGTCTTGAGTCCAACCCGGTAAGACACGACTTATCGCCACTGGCAGCAGCCACTGGTAACAGGATTA
GCAGAGCGAGGTATGTAGGCGGTGCTACAGAGTTCTTGAAGTGGTGGCCTAACTACGGCTACACTAGAAG
AACAGTATTTGGTATCTGCGCTCTGCTGAAGCCAGTTACCTTC
